Addgene plasmid #46631: AB.pCCL.sin.cPPT.U6.miR-675-5p-Decoy.hPGK.GFP.WPRE
Depositing lab: Brian Brown. Depositing organization: Icahn School of Medicine at Mount Sinai. Publication: High-throughput assessment of microRNA activity and function using microRNA sensor and decoy libraries. Mullokandov G, Baccarini A, Ruzo A, Jayaprakash AD, Tung N, Israelow B, Evans MJ, Sachidanandam R, Brown BD. Nat Methods. 2012 Jul 1;9(8):840-6. doi: 10.1038/nmeth.2078. PubMed 22751203.
Backbone
  Vector backbone: AB.pCCLsin.PPT.U6.hPGK.GFP.wpre
  Backbone size w/o insert (bp): 8233
  Vector type: Lentiviral
  Selectable markers: eGFP
Growth in bacteria
  Bacterial resistance: Ampicillin, 100 μg/mL
  Growth temperature: 37°C
  Growth strain: Stbl3
  Copy number: High Copy
Gene/Insert
  Gene/Insert name: miR-675-5p Decoy (alt name: 8210)
  Species: M. musculus (mouse)
  Insert size (bp): 81
  Promoter: hU6
  Cloning method: Restriction Enzyme; 5′ cloning site BsmBI (destroyed during cloning); 3′ cloning site BsmBI (destroyed during cloning)
  Sequencing primers: 5′ CATAATAGCAACAGACATAC; 3′ pBluescriptSK_primer
Terms and licenses: Academic/Nonprofit Terms; Industry Terms: Not Available to Industry
Depositor comments: Depositor Website: http://www.mountsinai.org/profiles/brian-d-brown/ Please cite Mullokandov, Baccarini, Ruzo et al. Nature Methods 2013.
How to cite: AB.pCCL.sin.cPPT.U6.miR-675-5p-Decoy.hPGK.GFP.WPRE was a gift from Brian Brown (Addgene plasmid # 46631 ; http://n2t.net/addgene:46631 ; RRID:Addgene_46631)
