[The description below was written by a language model from this plasmid's Addgene catalogue record.]
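Description:
AB.pCCL.sin.cPPT.U6.miR-675-5p-Decoy.hPGK.GFP.WPRE is a self-inactivating (SIN) lentiviral transfer vector built on the pCCL-type backbone AB.pCCLsin.PPT.U6.hPGK.GFP.wpre, which is recorded as about 8.2 kb without the insert. It is propagated in bacteria as a high-copy plasmid under ampicillin selection. There is no drug marker for mammalian cells; transduced cells are identified or sorted by eGFP fluorescence. No feature table accompanies the record, so the layout described here is inferred from the construct name and catalogue fields rather than from annotated coordinates.

The payload is an 81 bp miR-675-5p decoy, listed as mouse, inserted downstream of the human U6 RNA polymerase III promoter through BsmBI sites that were destroyed during cloning. A decoy transcript of this kind carries target sites for a given microRNA. When it is expressed at high levels from U6, it sequesters that microRNA and so reduces its activity on endogenous targets. The record does not state the number or design of the binding sites. A separate cassette uses the human PGK promoter to drive GFP, followed by the WPRE, a post-transcriptional element that enhances transcript expression. The central polypurine tract (cPPT) improves transduction efficiency, and the SIN design disables LTR promoter activity after integration.

The construct comes from a collection of microRNA sensor and decoy vectors made for high-throughput assessment of microRNA activity and function. It is suited to stable inhibition of miR-675-5p in transduced cells, with GFP marking the cells that carry the decoy.
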