>Addgene plasmid #46631 | AB.pCCL.sin.cPPT.U6.miR-675-5p-Decoy.hPGK.GFP.WPRE | depositor partial sequence | sequence record 65965 | miR-675-5p Decoy
CATCAACACTGTGGGCCCAATCCGCACCACAAGTATTCTGGTCACAGAATACAACACTGTGGGCCCAATC
CGCACCACAAG
