>Addgene plasmid #46631 | AB.pCCL.sin.cPPT.U6.miR-675-5p-Decoy.hPGK.GFP.WPRE | depositor partial sequence | sequence record 65966 | empty backbone
AATGCTTCAATAATATTGAAAAAGGAAGAGTATGAGTATTCAACATTTCCGTGTCGCCCTTATTCCCTTT
TTTGCGGCATTTTGCCTTCCTGTTTTTGCTCACCCAGAAACGCTGGTGAAAGTAAAAGATGCTGAAGATC
AGTTGGGTGCACGAGTGGGTTACATCGAACTGGATCTCAACAGCGGTAAGATCCTTGAGAGTTTTCGCCC
CGAAGAACGTTTTCCAATGATGAGCACTTTTAAAGTTCTGCTATGTGGCGCGGTATTATCCCGTATTGAC
GCCGGGCAAGAGCAACTCGGTCGCCGCATACACTATTCTCAGAATGACTTGGTTGAGTACTCACCAGTCA
CAGAAAAGCATCTTACGGATGGCATGACAGTAAGAGAATTATGCAGTGCTGCCATAACCATGAGTGATAA
CACTGCGGCCAACTTACTTCTGACAACGATCGGAGGACCGAAGGAGCTAACCGCTTTTTTGCACAACATG
GGGGATCATGTAACTCGCCTTGATCGTTGGGAACCGGAGCTGAATGAAGCCATACCAAACGACGAGCGTG
ACACCACGATGCCTGTAGCAATGGCAACAACGTTGCGCAAACTATTAACTGGCGAACTACTTACTCTAGC
TTCCCGGCAACAATTAATAGACTGGATGGAGGCGGATAAAGTTGCAGGACCACTTCTGCGCTCGGCCCTT
CCGGCTGGCTGGTTTATTGCTGATAAATCTGGAGCCGGTGAGCGTGGGTCTCGCGGTATCATTGCAGCAC
TGGGGCCAGATGGTAAGCCCTCCCGTATCGTAGTTATCTACACGACGGGGAGTCAGGCAACTATGGATGA
ACGAAATAGACAGATCGCTGAGATAGGTGCCTCACTGATTAAGCATTGGTAACTGTCAGACCAAGTTTAC
TCATATATACTTTAGATTGATTTAAAACTTCATTTTTAATTTAAAAGGATCTAGGTGAAGATCCTTTTTG
ATAATCTCATGACCAAAATCCCTTAACGTGAGTTTTCGTTCCACTGAGCGTCAGACCCCGTAGAAAAGAT
CAAAGGATCTTCTTGAGATCCTTTTTTTCTGCGCGTAATCTGCTGCTTGCAAACAAAAAAACCACCGCTA
CCAGCGGTGGTTTGTTTGCCGGATCAAGAGCTACCAACTCTTTTTCCGAAGGTAACTGGCTTCAGCAGAG
CGCAGATACCAAATACTGTCCTTCTAGTGTAGCCGTAGTTAGGCCACCACTTCAAGAACTCTGTAGCACC
GCCTACATACCTCGCTCTGCTAATCCTGTTACCAGTGGCTGCTGCCAGTGGCGATAAGTCGTGTCTTACC
GGGTTGGACTCAAGACGATAGTTACCGGATAAGGCGCAGCGGTCGGGCTGAACGGGGGGTTCGTGCACAC
AGCCCAGCTTGGAGCGAACGACCTACACCGAACTGAGATACCTACAGCGTGAGCTATGAGAAAGCGCCAC
GCTTCCCGAAGGGAGAAAGGCGGACAGGTATCCGGTAAGCGGCAGGGTCGGAACAGGAGAGCGCACGAGG
GAGCTTCCAGGGGGAAACGCCTGGTATCTTTATAGTCCTGTCGGGTTTCGCCACCTCTGACTTGAGCGTC
GATTTTTGTGATGCTCGTCAGGGGGGCGGAGCCTATGGAAAAACGCCAGCAACGCGGCCTTTTTACGGTT
CCTGGCCTTTTGCTGGCCTTTTGCTCACATGTTCTTTCCTGCGTTATCCCCTGATTCTGTGGATAACCGT
ATTACCGCCTTTGAGTGAGCTGATACCGCTCGCCGCAGCCGAACGACCGAGCGCAGCGAGTCAGTGAGCG
AGGAAGCGGAAGAGCGCCCAATACGCAAACCGCCTCTCCCCGCGCGTTGGCCGATTCATTAATGCAGCTG
GCACGACAGGTTTCCCGACTGGAAAGCGGGCAGTGAGCGCAACGCAATTAATGTGAGTTAGCTCACTCAT
TAGGCACCCCAGGCTTTACACTTTATGCTTCCGGCTCGTATGTTGTGTGGAATTGTGAGCGGATAACAAT
TTCACACAGGAAACAGCTATGACCATGATTACGCCAAGCGCGCAATTAACCCTCACTAAAGGGAACAAAA
GCTGGAGCTGCAAGCTTGGCCATTGCATACGTTGTATCCATATCATAATATGTACATTTATATTGGCTCA
TGTCCAACATTACCGCCATGTTGACATTGATTATTGACTAGTTATTAATAGTAATCAATTACGGGGTCAT
TAGTTCATAGCCCATATATGGAGTTCCGCGTTACATAACTTACGGTAAATGGCCCGCCTGGCTGACCGCC
CAACGACCCCCGCCCATTGACGTCAATAATGACGTATGTTCCCATAGTAACGCCAATAGGGACTTTCCAT
TGACGTCAATGGGTGGAGTATTTACGGTAAACTGCCCACTTGGCAGTACATCAAGTGTATCATATGCCAA
GTACGCCCCCTATTGACGTCAATGACGGTAAATGGCCCGCCTGGCATTATGCCCAGTACATGACCTTATG
GGACTTTCCTACTTGGCAGTACATCTACGTATTAGTCATCGCTATTACCATGGTGATGCGGTTTTGGCAG
TACATCAATGGGCGTGGATAGCGGTTTGACTCACGGGGATTTCCAAGTCTCCACCCCATTGACGTCAATG
GGAGTTTGTTTTGGCACCAAAATCAACGGGACTTTCCAAAATGTCGTAACAACTCCGCCCCATTGACGCA
AATGGGCGGTAGGCGTGTACGGTGGGAGGTCTATATAAGCAGAGCTCGTTTAGTGAACCGGGGTCTCTCT
GGTTAGACCAGATCTGAGCCTGGGAGCTCTCTGGCTAACTAGGGAACCCACTGCTTAAGCCTCAATAAAG
CTTGCCTTGAGTGCTTCAAGTAGTGTGTGCCCGTCTGTTGTGTGACTCTGGTAACTAGAGATCCCTCAGA
CCCTTTTAGTCAGTGTGGAAAATCTCTAGCAGTGGCGCCCGAACAGGGACCTGAAAGCGAAAGGGAAACC
AGAGCTCTCTCGACGCAGGACTCGGCTTGCTGAAGCGCGCACGGCAAGAGGCGAGGGGCGGCGACTGGTG
AGTACGCCAAAAATTTTGACTAGCGGAGGCTAGAAGGAGAGAGATGGGTGCGAGAGCGTCAGTATTAAGC
GGGGGAGAATTAGATCGCGATGGGAAAAAATTCGGTTAAGGCCAGGGGGAAAGAAAAAATATAAATTAAA
ACATATAGTATGGGCAAGCAGGGAGCTAGAACGATTCGCAGTTAATCCTGGCCTGTTAGAAACATCAGAA
GGCTGTAGACAAATACTGGGACAGCTACAACCATCCCTTCAGACAGGATCAGAAGAACTTAGATCATTAT
ATAATACAGTAGCAACCCTCTATTGTGTGCATCAAAGGATAGAGATAAAAGACACCAAGGAAGCTTTAGA
CAAGATAGAGGAAGAGCAAAACAAAAGTAAGACCACCGCACAGCAAGCGGCCGCTGATCTTCAGACCTGG
AGGAGGAGATATGAGGGACAATTGGAGAAGTGAATTATATAAATATAAAGTAGTAAAAATTGAACCATTA
GGAGTAGCACCCACCAAGGCAAAGAGAAGAGTGGTGCAGAGAGAAAAAAGAGCAGTGGGAATAGGAGCTT
TGTTCCTTGGGTTCTTGGGAGCAGCAGGAAGCACTATGGGCGCAGCCTCAATGACGCTGACGGTACAGGC
CAGACAATTATTGTCTGGTATAGTGCAGCAGCAGAACAATTTGCTGAGGGCTATTGAGGCGCAACAGCAT
CTGTTGCAACTCACAGTCTGGGGCATCAAGCAGCTCCAGGCAAGAATCCTGGCTGTGGAAAGATACCTAA
AGGATCAACAGCTCCTGGGGATTTGGGGTTGCTCTGGAAAACTCATTTGCACCACTGCTGTGCCTTGGAA
TGCTAGTTGGAGTAATAAATCTCTGGAACAGATTTGGAATCACACGACCTGGATGGAGTGGGACAGAGAA
ATTAACAATTACACAAGCTTAATACACTCCTTAATTGAAGAATCGCAAAACCAGCAAGAAAAGAATGAAC
AAGAATTATTGGAATTAGATAAATGGGCAAGTTTGTGGAATTGGTTTAACATAACAAATTGGCTGTGGTA
TATAAAATTATTCATAATGATAGTAGGAGGCTTGGTAGGTTTAAGAATAGTTTTTGCTGTACTTTCTATA
GTGAATAGAGTTAGGCAGGGATATTCACCATTATCGTTTCAGACCCACCTCCCAACCCCGAGGGGACCCG
ACAGGCCCGAAGGAATAGAAGAAGAAGGTGGAGAGAGAGACAGAGACAGATCCATTCGATTAGTGAACGG
ATCTCGACGGTATCGGTTAACTTTTAAAAGAAAAGGGGGGATTGGGGGGTACAGTGCAGGGGAAAGAATA
GTAGACATAATAGCAACAGACATACAAACTAAAGAATTACAAAAACAAATTACAAAAATTCAAAATTTTA
TCGATCACGAGACTAGCCTCGAGAAGCTTGATATCGAATTCAAAAAAGACGGCGCTAGGATCATCGAGAC
GGTACCGTCTCCGATGATCCTAGCGCCGTCAAACAAGGCTTTTCTCCAAGGGATATTTATAGTCTCAAAA
CACACAATTACTTTACAGTTAGGGTGAGTTTCCTTTTGTGCTGTTTTTTAAAATAATAATTTAGTATTTG
TATCTCTTATAGAAATCCAAGCCTATCATGTAAAATGTAGCTAGTATTAAAAAGAACAGATTATCTGTCT
TTTATCGCACATTAAGCCTCTATAGTTACTAGGAAATATTATATGCAAATTAACCGGGGCAGGGGAGTAG
CCGAGCTTCTCCCACAAGTCTGTGCGAGGGGGCCGGCGCGGGCCTAGAGATGGCGGCGTCGGATGGATCC
ACTAGTTCTAGAGCGGCCATCGAATTCCCACGGGGTTGGGGTTGCGCCTTTTCCAAGGCAGCCCTGGGTT
TGCGCAGGGACGCGGCTGCTCTGGGCGTGGTTCCGGGAAACGCAGCGGCGCCGACCCTGGGTCTCGCACA
TTCTTCACGTCCGTTCGCAGCGTCACCCGGATCTTCGCCGCTACCCTTGTGGGCCCCCCGGCGACGCTTC
CTGCTCCGCCCCTAAGTCGGGAAGGTTCCTTGCGGTTCGCGGCGTGCCGGACGTGACAAACGGAAGCCGC
ACGACTCACTAGTACCCTCGCAGACGGACAGCGCCAGGGAGCAATGGCAGCGCGCCGACCGCGATGGGCT
GTGGCCAATAGCGGCTGCTCAGCGGGGCGCGCCGAGAGCAGCGGCCGGGAAGGGGCGGTGCGGGAGGCGG
GGTGTGGGGCGGTAGTGTGGGCCCTGTTCCTGCCCGCGCGGTGTTCCGCATTCTGCAAGCCTCCGGAGCG
CACGTCGGCAGTCGGCTCCCTCGTTGACCGAATCACCGACCTCTCTCCCCAGGGGGATCCACCGGTCGCC
ACCATGGTGAGCAAGGGCGAGGAGCTGTTCACCGGGGTGGTGCCCATCCTGGTCGAGCTGGACGGCGACG
TAAACGGCCACAAGTTCAGCGTGTCCGGCGAGGGCGAGGGCGATGCCACCTACGGCAAGCTGACCCTGAA
GTTCATCTGCACCACCGGCAAGCTGCCCGTGCCCTGGCCCACCCTCGTGACCACCCTGACCTACGGCGTG
CAGTGCTTCAGCCGCTACCCCGACCACATGAAGCAGCACGACTTCTTCAAGTCCGCCATGCCCGAAGGCT
ACGTCCAGGAGCGCACCATCTTCTTCAAGGACGACGGCAACTACAAGACCCGCGCCGAGGTGAAGTTCGA
GGGCGACACCCTGGTGAACCGCATCGAGCTGAAGGGCATCGACTTCAAGGAGGACGGCAACATCCTGGGG
CACAAGCTGGAGTACAACTACAACAGCCACAACGTCTATATCATGGCCGACAAGCAGAAGAACGGCATCA
AGGTGAACTTCAAGATCCGCCACAACATCGAGGACGGCAGCGTGCAGCTCGCCGACCACTACCAGCAGAA
CACCCCCATCGGCGACGGCCCCGTGCTGCTGCCCGACAACCACTACCTGAGCACCCAGTCCGCCCTGAGC
AAAGACCCCAACGAGAAGCGCGATCACATGGTCCTGCTGGAGTTCGTGACCGCCGCCGGGATCACTCTCG
GCATGGACGAGCTGTACAAGTAAAGCGGCCGCGTCGACAATCAACCTCTGGATTACAAAATTTGTGAAAG
ATTGACTGGTATTCTTAACTATGTTGCTCCTTTTACGCTATGTGGATACGCTGCTTTAATGCCTTTGTAT
CATGCTATTGCTTCCCGTATGGCTTTCATTTTCTCCTCCTTGTATAAATCCTGGTTGCTGTCTCTTTATG
AGGAGTTGTGGCCCGTTGTCAGGCAACGTGGCGTGGTGTGCACTGTGTTTGCTGACGCAACCCCCACTGG
TTGGGGCATTGCCACCACCTGTCAGCTCCTTTCCGGGACTTTCGCTTTCCCCCTCCCTATTGCCACGGCG
GAACTCATCGCCGCCTGCCTTGCCCGCTGCTGGACAGGGGCTCGGCTGTTGGGCACTGACAATTCCGTGG
TGTTGTCGGGGAAGCTGACGTCCTTTCCATGGCTGCTCGCCTGTGTTGCCACCTGGATTCTGCGCGGGAC
GTCCTTCTGCTACGTCCCTTCGGCCCTCAATCCAGCGGACCTTCCTTCCCGCGGCCTGCTGCCGGCTCTG
CGGCCTCTTCCGCGTCTTCGCCTTCGCCCTCAGACGAGTCGGATCTCCCTTTGGGCCGCCTCCCCGCCTG
GAATTCGAGCTCGGTACCTTTAAGACCAATGACTTACAAGGCAGCTGTAGATCTTAGCCACTTTTTAAAA
GAAAAGGGGGGACTGGAAGGGCTAATTCACTCCCAACGAAGACAAGATCTGCTTTTTGCTTGTACTGGGT
CTCTCTGGTTAGACCAGATCTGAGCCTGGGAGCTCTCTGGCTAACTAGGGAACCCACTGCTTAAGCCTCA
ATAAAGCTTGCCTTGAGTGCTTCAAGTAGTGTGTGCCCGTCTGTTGTGTGACTCTGGTAACTAGAGATCC
CTCAGACCCTTTTAGTCAGTGTGGAAAATCTCTAGCAGTAGTAGTTCATGTCATCTTATTATTCAGTATT
TATAACTTGCAAAGAAATGAATATCAGAGAGTGAGAGGAACTTGTTTATTGCAGCTTATAATGGTTACAA
ATAAAGCAATAGCATCACAAATTTCACAAATAAAGCATTTTTTTCACTGCATTCTAGTTGTGGTTTGTCC
AAACTCATCAATGTATCTTATCATGTCTGGCTCTAGCTATCCCGCCCCTAACTCCGCCCAGTTCCGCCCA
TTCTCCGCCCCATGGCTGACTAATTTTTTTTATTTATGCAGAGGCCGAGGCCGCCTCGGCCTCTGAGCTA
TTCCAGAAGTAGTGAGGAGGCTTTTTTGGAGGCCTAGGCTTTTGCGTCGAGACGTACCCAATTCGCCCTA
TAGTGAGTCGTATTACGCGCGCTCACTGGCCGTCGTTTTACAACGTCGTGACTGGGAAAACCCTGGCGTT
ACCCAACTTAATCGCCTTGCAGCACATCCCCCTTTCGCCAGCTGGCGTAATAGCGAAGAGGCCCGCACCG
ATCGCCCTTCCCAACAGTTGCGCAGCCTGAATGGCGAATGGCGCG
[124 nt withheld, positions 7676-7799]
C
[91 nt withheld, positions 7801-7891]
A
[49 nt withheld, positions 7893-7941]
CCTTTGACGTTGGAGTCCACGTTCTTT
[37 nt withheld, positions 7969-8005]
ACCCTATCTCGGTCTATTCTTTTGATTTATAAGGGATTTTGCCGATTTCGGCCTATTGGTTAAAAAATGA
GCTGATTTAACAAAAATTTAACGCGAATTTTAACAAAATATTAACGTTTACAATTTCC
