>Addgene plasmid #46631 | AB.pCCL.sin.cPPT.U6.miR-675-5p-Decoy.hPGK.GFP.WPRE | addgene partial sequence | sequence record 67150 | pBluescript-SK 5'-tctagaactagtggatc-3'
CGCGCCGGCCCCCTCGCACAGACTTGTGGGAGAAGCTCGGCTACTCCCCTGCCCCGGTTAATTTGCATAT
AATATTTCCTAGTAACTATAGAGGCTTAATGTGCGATAAAAGACAGATAATCTGTTCTTTTTAATACTAG
CTACATTTTACATGATAGGCTTGGATTTCTATAAGAGATACAAATACTAAATTATTATTTTAAAAAACAG
CACAAAAGGAAACTCACCCTAACTGTAAAGTAATTGTGTGTTTTGAGACTATAAATATCCCTTGGAGAAA
AGCCTTGTTTGACGGCGCTAGGATCATCAACACTGTGGGCCCAATCCGCACCACAAGTATTCTGGTCACA
GAATACAACACTGTGGGCCCAATCCGCACCACAAGATGATCCTAGCGC
